>Addgene plasmid #47404 | GST-CLCb | addgene partial sequence | sequence record 68312 | pGEX5
AATCGGATCTGGTTCCGCGTGGATCCCCGGAATTCATGGCTGATGACTTTGGCTTCTTCTCGTCGTCGGA
GAGTGGTGCCCCGGAGGCGGCGGAGGAGGACCCGGCGGCCGCCTTCCTGGCCCAGCAGGAGAGCGAGATT
GCAGGCATAGAGAACGACGAGGGCTTCGGGGCACCTGCCGGCAGCCATGCGGCCCCCGCACAGCCGGGCC
CCACGAGTGGGGCTGGTTCTGAGGACATGGGGACCACAGTCAATGGAGATGTGTTTCAGGAGGCCAACGG
TCCTGCTGATGGCTACGCAGCCATTGCCCAGGCTGACAGGCTGACCCAGGAGCCTGAGAGCATCCGCAAG
TGGCGAGAGGAGCAGAGGAAACGGCTGCAAGAGCTGGATGCTGCATCTAAGGTCACGGAACAGGAATGGC
GGGAGAAGGCCAAGAAGGACCTGGAGGAGTGGAACCAGCGCCAGAGTGAACAAGTAGAGAAGAACAAGAT
CAACAACCGGGCATCCGAGGAGGCTTTCGTGAAGGAATCCAAGGAGGAGACCCCAGGCACAGAGTGGGAG
AAGGTGGCCCAGCTATGTGACTTCAACCCCAAGAGCAGCAAGCAGTGCAAAGATGTGTCCCGCCTGCGCT
CGGTGCTCATGTCCCTGAAGCAGACGCCACTGTCCCGCTAGGTCGACTCGAGCGGCCGCATCGTGACTGA
CTGACGATCTGCCTCGCGCGTTTCGGTGATGACGGTGAAAACCTCTGACACATGCAGCTCCCGGAGACGG
TCACAGCTTGTCTGTAAGCGGATGCCGGGAGCAGACAAGCCCGTCAGGGCGCGTCAGCGGGTGTTGGCGG
GTGTCGGGGCGCAGCCATGACCCAGTCACGTAGCGATAGCGGAGTGTATAATTC
