[The description below was written by a language model from this plasmid's Addgene catalogue record.]
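Description:
GST-CLCb is a bacterial expression plasmid built on the pGEX-4T1 backbone (about 5 kb without the insert) that produces clathrin light chain b (CLCb) as a fusion to glutathione S-transferase. It is maintained in standard E. coli cloning strains as a high-copy plasmid and is selected with ampicillin. The record does not state the species of origin of the CLCb sequence, the insert size, the exact portion of the protein encoded, or how it was cloned. No feature table is provided, so the precise fusion junction cannot be confirmed.

Expression is driven by the tac promoter, a hybrid trp/lac promoter that is repressed by the Lac repressor and switched on with IPTG, allowing controlled production of recombinant protein. The GST moiety is supplied by the backbone and sits at the N terminus of CLCb. This tag lets the fusion be captured on immobilised glutathione, either for affinity purification or for use as bait. Vectors of the pGEX-4T series generally place a thrombin cleavage site between GST and the cloned protein so the tag can be removed, although this record does not explicitly list that element.

The associated publication concerns the regulation of clathrin assembly by huntingtin interacting protein 1 through direct binding to the regulatory region of the clathrin light chain. The construct is therefore suited to making purified GST-tagged CLCb for in vitro binding or pull-down experiments and for clathrin assembly studies, though the record does not spell out the specific assays.
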