Addgene plasmid #47404: GST-CLCb
Depositing lab: Peter McPherson. Depositing organization: McGill University. Publication: Huntingtin interacting protein 1 (HIP1) regulates clathrin assembly through direct binding to the regulatory region of the clathrin light chain. Legendre-Guillemin V, Metzler M, Lemaire JF, Philie J, Gan L, Hayden MR, McPherson PS. J Biol Chem. 2005 Feb 18;280(7):6101-8. Epub 2004 Nov 8. 10.1074/jbc.M408430200 PubMed 15533941.
Backbone
  Vector backbone: pGEX-4T1
  Backbone manufacturer: Amersham
  Backbone size w/o insert (bp): 4961
  Vector type: Bacterial Expression
Growth in bacteria
  Bacterial resistance: Ampicillin, 100 μg/mL
  Growth temperature: 37°C
  Growth strain: DH5alpha
  Copy number: High Copy
Gene/Insert
  Gene/Insert name: CLCb (alt name: Clathrin light chain b)
  Promoter: tac
  Tag / fusion protein: GST (N terminal on backbone)
  Cloning method: Unknown
  Sequencing primers: 5′ pGEX5'; 3′ pGEX3'
Terms and licenses: Academic/Nonprofit Terms; Industry Terms: Not Available to Industry
How to cite: GST-CLCb was a gift from Peter McPherson (Addgene plasmid # 47404 ; http://n2t.net/addgene:47404 ; RRID:Addgene_47404)
